Addgene plasmid #44175: pJK59-ATG17-GFP
Depositing lab: James Hurley. Depositing organization: National Institute of Diabetes & Digestive & Kidney Diseases (NIDDK). Publication: Architecture of the Atg17 complex as a scaffold for autophagosome biogenesis. Ragusa MJ, Stanley RE, Hurley JH. Cell. 2012 Dec 21;151(7):1501-12. doi: 10.1016/j.cell.2012.11.028. Epub 2012 Dec 6. PubMed 23219485.
Backbone
  Vector backbone: pJK59
  Backbone size w/o insert (bp): 5756
  Total vector size (bp): 7307
  Vector type: Yeast Expression
  Selectable markers: URA3
Growth in bacteria
  Bacterial resistance: Ampicillin, 100 μg/mL
  Growth temperature: 37°C
  Growth strain: DH5alpha
  Copy number: Low Copy
Gene/Insert
  Gene/Insert name: Atg17
  Species: S. cerevisiae (budding yeast)
  Insert size (bp): 1551
  Mutation: none
  Entrez Gene: ATG17 (a.k.a. YLR423C, APG17)
  Tag / fusion protein: GFP (C terminal on backbone)
  Cloning method: Restriction Enzyme; 5′ cloning site NotI (not destroyed); 3′ cloning site NheI (not destroyed)
  Sequencing primers: 5′ internal to gene
Resource information
  A portion of this plasmid was derived from a plasmid made by: The plasmid with GFP was obtained from Will Prinz.
Terms and licenses: Academic/Nonprofit Terms; Industry Terms: Not Available to Industry
Depositor comments: Constructed by amplifying Atg17 with 300bp 5' of the start site.
How to cite: pJK59-ATG17-GFP was a gift from James Hurley (Addgene plasmid # 44175 ; http://n2t.net/addgene:44175 ; RRID:Addgene_44175)
