[The description below was written by a language model from this plasmid's Addgene catalogue record.]
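Description:
pJK59-ATG17-GFP is a yeast expression plasmid of about 7.3 kb, built on the pJK59 backbone (about 5.8 kb), for producing a GFP-tagged form of the autophagy protein Atg17 in Saccharomyces cerevisiae. It is a shuttle vector. In E. coli it is maintained under ampicillin selection and is recorded as low copy. In yeast it is selected through the URA3 auxotrophic marker, which complements uracil auxotrophy in ura3 host strains. The record does not state the origins of replication or the yeast maintenance elements, and no feature table is provided.

The insert is a 1,551 bp fragment of wild-type S. cerevisiae ATG17 (YLR423C, also called APG17), cloned between NotI and NheI sites that both remain intact. According to the depositor's comment, the gene was amplified together with 300 bp of sequence upstream of the start codon. This suggests that expression is driven by the native ATG17 upstream region, although the record does not explicitly name a promoter. The coding sequence is fused at its C terminus to a GFP supplied by the backbone, and the GFP-bearing portion of the plasmid came from another laboratory's construct.

Atg17 is a scaffold subunit involved in the early steps of autophagosome formation, and the associated publication concerns the architecture of the Atg17 complex. The Atg17-GFP fusion would be suited to following the protein's localization by fluorescence microscopy in living yeast. It could also serve as the wild-type reference alongside mutant versions, but the record itself does not describe specific experiments.
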