>Addgene plasmid #44175 | pJK59-ATG17-GFP | depositor partial sequence | sequence record 59737 | Atg17
CGCTATAATTATAGGAATCGATTCTTCTTTTTTTGAAAAAGAACTTTTTATCTGTGTTGGAGTCCGAATC
CTCCATGTTTTGGCGTACTGAAGGCTTAAGTTCTTCGACCTCTCTCGGTTGTACTATTTCGAAATTTTGG
ATTTTTGTTATTGTTTTGACATAATGTAAATACTAGATGCGCGCTCTAAGGCCTCAGTATTAAAAATTGC
AAGATATCCCTAACTTGATAATTATTTGAAAGTCGCATAACGTACGATAAATTCGATACTGCGAGGATAT
TATCAACGTATTTAACACCTATGAACGAAGCAGATGTTACAAAATTTGTTAATAATGCCAGGAAAACGCT
GACCGATGCTCAACTTTTATGTTCAAGTGCTAATTTAAGGATTGTAGATATTAAGAAAAAATTGTCATCT
TGGCAGTTGAGTATTTCAAAACTCAATTTTCTAATAGTTGGCTTGAGACAGCAAGGAAAGTTTCTTTACA
CTATTTTAAAGGAAGGCATTGGGACAAAGCTAATCCAGAAACAATGGAATCAAGCTGTCTTAGTGGTCTT
AGTTGATGAGATGAAGTACTGGCAATATGAAATCACTTCTAAAGTACAAAGGTTGGATGGTATAGTAAAT
GAATTGAGCATATCAGAAAAAGATGATACCGATCCCTCTAAACTAGGAGATTACATCTCGAGAGACAACG
TTAACTTATTGAATGACAAACTGAAAGAAGTGCCAGTAATTGAGCGTCAAATTGAAAACATTAAGCTTCA
ATACGAAAATATGGTCAGAAAAGTTAACAAAGAACTGATTGATACCAAGTTGACGGACGTAACTCAAAAA
TTCCAAAGTAAATTTGGTATAGATAACCTGATGGAAACAAATGTTGCAGAGCAGTTTAGCAGGGAACTAA
CGGACCTTGAAAAAGATTTAGCAGAGATAATGAATTCATTGACACAGCACTTTGATAAGACATTGCTGTT
ACAAGATAAAAAAATTGATAACGATGAACGTGAGGAGCTGTTTAAGGTGGTACAAGGCGACGACAAAGAA
CTATACAACATTTTCAAAACTCTGCATGAGGTAATTGATGACGTGGACAAAACAATTCTTAACTTGGGTC
AATTTTTGCAGGCAAAAATAAAGGAAAAGACAGAACTACACAGCGAAGTTTCTGAAATAATAAACGATTT
CAATAGAAATTTGGAATATCTATTAATCTTTAAAGATATTTCCAATCTGATTGATAGCTTCAAAAATTCC
TGTACACAAGATATTCAAACAACTAAGGAACTTTGTGAATTTTATGATAATTTTGAAGAAAGCTACGGTA
ACTTAGTTCTAGAAGCAAAGAGGAGAAAGGATGTGGCAAACAGAATGAAAACTATATTGAAAGATTGTGA
AAAGCAGTTGCAGAATTTAGATGCTCAGGACCAGGAAGAACGTCAGAATTTTATAGCGGAAAATGGAACT
TATCTTCCTGAGACAATCTGGCCCGGTAAAATTGACGATTTTTCTTCCCTGTACACTTTAAATTACAACG
TGAAGAATCCT
