>Addgene plasmid #44175 | pJK59-ATG17-GFP | addgene partial sequence | sequence record 67727 | pRSII-F1 5'-CGGCATCAGAGCAGATTGTAC-3'
CCACCTTTTCAATTCATCATTTTTTTTTTATTCTTTTTTTTGATTTCGGTTTCCTTGAAATTTTTTTGAT
TCGGTAATCTCCGAACAGAAGGAAGAACGAAGGAAGGAGCACAGACTTAGATTGGTATATATACGCATAT
GTAGTGTTGAAGAAACATGAAATTGCCCAGTATTCTTAACCCAACTGCACAGAACAAAAACCTGCAGGAA
ACGAAGATAAATCATGTCGAAAGCTACATATAAGGAACGTGCTGCTACTCATCCTAGTCCTGTTGCTGCC
AAGCTATTTAATATCATGCACGAAAAGCAAACAAACTTGTGTGCTTCATTGGATGTTCGTACCACCAAGG
AATTACTGGAGTTAGTTGAAGCATTAGGTCCCAAAATTTGTTTACTAAAAACACATGTGGATATCTTGAC
TGATTTTTCCATGGAGGGCACAGTTAAGCCGCTAAAGGCATTATCCGCCAAGTACAATTTTTTACTCTTC
GAAGACAGAAAATTTGCTGACATTGGTAATACAGTCAAATTGCAGTACTCTGCGGGTGTATACAGAATAG
CAGAATGGGCAGACATTACGAATGCACACGGTGTGGTGGGCCCAGGTATTGTTAGCGGTTTGAAGCAGGC
GGCAGAAGAAGTAACAAAGGAACCTAGAGGCCTTTTGATGTTAGCAGAATTGTCATGCAAGGGCTCCCTA
TCTACTGGAGAATATACTAAGGGTACTGTTGACATTGCGAAGAGCGACAAAGATTTTGTTATCGGCTTTA
TTGCTCAAAGAGACATGGGTGGAAGAGATGAAGGTTACGATTGGTTGATTATGACACCCGGTGTGGGTTT
AGATGACAAGGGAGACGCATTGGGTCAACAGTATAGAACCGTGGATGATGTGGTCTCTACAGGATCTGAC
ATTATTATTGTTGGAAGAGGACTATTTGCAAAGGGAAGGGATGCTAAGGTAGAGGGTGAACGTTAC
