>Addgene plasmid #44175 | pJK59-ATG17-GFP | addgene partial sequence | sequence record 67730 | pGEX3
CCGAAACGCGCGAGACGAAAGGGCCTCGTGATACGCCTATTTTTATAGGTTAATGTCATGATAATAATGG
TTTCTTAGACGGATCGCTTGCCTGTAACTTACACGCGCCTCGTATCTTTTAATGATGGAATAATTTGGGA
ATTTACTCTGTGTTTATTTATTTTTATGTTTTGTATTTGGATTTTAGAAAGTAAATAAAGAAGGTAGAAG
AGTTACGGAATGAAGAAAAAAAAATAAACAAAGGTTTAAAAAATTTCAACAAAAAGCGTACTTTACATAT
ATATTTATTAGACAAGAAAAGCAGATTAAATAGATATACATTCGATTAACGATAAGTAAAATGTAAAATC
ACAGGATTTTCGTGTGTGGTCTTCTACACAGACAAGATGAAACAATTCGGCATTAATACCTGAGAGCAGG
AAGAGCAAGATAAAAGGTAGTATTTGTTGGCGATCCCCCTAGAGTCTTTTACATCTTCGGAAAACAAAAA
CTATTTTTTCTTTAATTTCTTTTTTTACTTTCTATTTTTAATTTATATATTTATATTAAAAAATTTAAAT
TATAATTATTTTTATAGCACGTGATGAAAAGGACCCAGGTGGCACTTTTCGGGGAAATGTGCGCGGAACC
CCTATTTGTTTATTTTTCTAAATACATTCAAATATGTATCCGCTCATGAGACAATAACCCTGATAAATGC
TTCAATAATATTGAAAAAGGAAGAGTATGAGTATTCAACATTTCCGTGTCGCCCTTATTCCCTTTTTTGC
GGCATTTTGCCTTCCTGTTTTTGCTCACCCAGAAACGCTGGTGAAAGTAAAAGATGCTGAAGATCAGTTG
GGTGCACGAGTGGGTTACATCGAACTGGATCTCAACAGCGGTAAGATCCTTGAGAGTTTTCGCCCC
