>Addgene plasmid #44175 | pJK59-ATG17-GFP | addgene partial sequence | sequence record 67734 | GFPfusionREV 5'-CTCCACTGACAGAAAATTTG-3'
CATCTAATTCAACAAGAATTGGGACAACTCCAGTGAAGAGTTCTTCTCCTTTGCTAGCCATAGGATTCTT
CACGTTGTAATTTAAAGTGTACAGGGAAGAAAAATCGTCAATTTTACCGGGCCAGATTGTCTCAGGAAGA
TAAGTTCCATTTTCCGCTATAAAATTCTGACGTTCTTCCTGGTCCTGAGCATCTAAATTCTGCAACTGCT
TTTCACAATCTTTCAATATAGTTTTCATTCTGTTTGCCACATCCTTTCTCCTCTTTGCTTCTAGAACTAA
GTTACCGTAGCTTTCTTCAAAATTATCATAAAATTCACAAAGTTCCTTAGTTGTTTGAATATCTTGTGTA
CAGGAATTTTTGAAGCTATCAATCAGATTGGAAATATCTTTAAAGATTAATAGATATTCCAAATTTCTAT
TGAAATCGTTTATTATTTCAGAAACTTCGCTGTGTAGTTCTGTCTTTTCCTTTATTTTTGCCTGCAAAAA
TTGACCCAAGTTAAGAATTGTTTTGTCCACGTCATCAATTACCTCATGCAGAGTTTTGAAAATGTTGTAT
AGTTCTTTGTCGTCGCCTTGTACCACCTTAAACAGCTCCTCACGTTCATCGTTATCAATTTTTTTATCTT
GTAACAGCAATGTCTTATCAAAGTGCTGTGTCAATGAATTCATTATCTCTGCTAAATCTTTTTCAAGGTC
CGTTAGTTCCCTGCTAAACTGCTCTGCAACATTTGTTTCCATCAGGTTATCTATACCAAATTTACTTTGG
AATTTTTGAGTTACGTCCGTCAACTTGGTATCAATCAGTTCTTTGTTAACTTTTCTGACCATATTTTCGT
ATTGAAGCTTAATGTTTTCAATTTGACGCTCAATTACTGGCACTTCTTTCAGTTTGTCATTCAATAAGT
